>Addgene plasmid #42341 | GMPR2A | depositor partial sequence | sequence record 57174 | GMPR2A sequence 1068 bps
ATGGGCAGCAGCCATCATCATCATCATCACAGCAGCGGCCTGGTTCCGCGTGGTAGTCTGGACTTCAAGG
ATGTCCTTTTGAGGCCCAAACGCAGTACCCTTAAGTCTCGAAGTGAGGTGGATCTCACAAGATCCTTTTC
ATTTCGGAACTCAAAGCAGACATACTCTGGGGTTCCCATCATTGCTGCCAATATGGATACTGTGGGCACC
TTTGAGATGGCCAAGGTTCTCTGTAAGTTCTCTCTCTTCACTGCTGTCCATAAGCACTATAGCCTCGTTC
AGTGGCAAGAGTTTGCTGGCCAGAATCCTGACTGTCTTGAGCATCTGGCTGCCAGCTCAGGCACAGGCTC
TTCTGACTTTGAGCAGCTGGAACAGATCCTGGAAGCTATTCCCCAGGTGAAGTATATATGCCTGGATGTG
GCAAATGGCTACTCTGAACACTTTGTTGAATTTGTAAAAGATGTACGGAAGCGCTTCCCCCAGCACACCA
TCATGGCAGGGAATGTGGTAACAGGAGAGATGGTAGAAGAGCTCATCCTTTCTGGGGCTGACATCATCAA
AGTGGGAATTGGGCCAGGCTCTGTGTGTACTACTCGGAAGAAAACTGGAGTGGGGTATCCACAGCTCAGC
GCAGTGATGGAGTGTGCAGATGCTGCTCATGGCCTCAAAGGCCACATCATTTCAGATGGAGGTTGCAGCT
GTCCTGGGGATGTGGCCAAGGCTTTTGGGGCAGGAGCTGACTTCGTGATGCTGGGTGGCATGCTGGCTGG
GCACAGTGAGTCAGGTGGTGAGCTCATCGAGAGGGATGGCAAGAAGTACAAGCTCTTCTATGGAATGAGT
TCTGAAATGGCCATGAAGAAGTATGCTGGGGGCGTGGCTGAGTACAGAGCCTCAGAGGGAAAGACAGTGG
AAGTTCCTTTTAAAGGAGATGTGGAACATACCATCCGAGACATCCTAGGAGGGATCCGCTCTACGTGTAC
CTATGTGGGAGCAGCTAAGCTCAAAGAGTTGAGCAGGAGAACTACCTTCATCCGAGTCACCCAGCAGGTG
AATTGATGACGAAGCTTG
