>Addgene plasmid #42341 | GMPR2A | addgene partial sequence | sequence record 59284 | T7 5'-TAATACGACTCACTATAGGG-3'
ATTCCCTCTAGAAATAATTTTGTTTAACTTTAAGAAGGAGATATACCATGGGCAGCAGCCATCATCATCA
TCATCACAGCAGCGGCCTGGTTCCGCGTGGTAGTCTGGACTTCAAGGATGTCCTTTTGAGGCCCAAACGC
AGTACCCTTAAGTCTCGAAGTGAGGTGGATCTCACAAGATCCTTTTCATTTCGGAACTCAAAGCAGACAT
ACTCTGGGGTTCCCATCATTGCTGCCAATATGGATACTGTGGGCACCTTTGAGATGGCCAAGGTTCTCTG
TAAGTTCTCTCTCTTCACTGCTGTCCATAAGCACTATAGCCTCGTTCAGTGGCAAGAGTTTGCTGGCCAG
AATCCTGACTGTCTTGAGCATCTGGCTGCCAGCTCAGGCACAGGCTCTTCTGACTTTGAGCAGCTGGAAC
AGATCCTGGAAGCTATTCCCCAGGTGAAGTATATATGCCTGGATGTGGCAAATGGCTACTCTGAACACTT
TGTTGAATTTGTAAAAGATGTACGGAAGCGCTTCCCCCAGCACACCATCATGGCAGGGAATGTGGTAACA
GGAGAGATGGTAGAAGAGCTCATCCTTTCTGGGGCTGACATCATCAAAGTGGGAATTGGGCCAGGCTCTG
TGTGTACTACTCGGAAGAAAACTGGAGTGGGGTATCCACAGCTCAGCGCAGTGATGGAGTGTGCAGATGC
TGCTCATGGCCTCAAAGGCCACATCATTTCAGATGGAGGTTGCAGCTGTCCTGGGGATGTGGCCAAGGCT
TTTGGGGCAGGAGCTGACTTCGTGATGCTGGGTGGCATGCTGGCTGGGCACAGTGAGTCAGGTGGTGAGC
TCATCGAGAGGGATGGCAAGAAGTACAAGCTCTTCTATGGAATGAGTTCTGAAATGGCCATGAAGAAGTA
TGCTGGGGGCGTGGCTGAGTACAGAGCCTC
