[The description below was written by a language model from this plasmid's Addgene catalogue record.]
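Description:
GMPR2A is a bacterial expression plasmid built on the pET28-LIC backbone, a pET28 derivative adapted by a structural genomics group for ligation-independent cloning. It is selected with kanamycin and is recorded as high copy. No feature table accompanies the record, so the origin of replication and regulatory elements are not explicitly listed. The use of T7 and T7-terminator sequencing primers, and the depositor's recommendation of a DE3 lysogen supplying rare-codon tRNAs for expression, are consistent with the usual pET arrangement, in which the insert sits between a T7 promoter and T7 terminator and is transcribed by host-supplied T7 RNA polymerase.

The insert is a 1068 bp coding fragment of human GMPR2, which encodes guanosine monophosphate reductase 2, an enzyme of purine nucleotide metabolism that converts GMP to IMP. It was introduced by ligation-independent cloning and is fused at its N terminus to a hexahistidine tag followed by a thrombin cleavage site. This allows the protein to be captured by immobilised metal affinity chromatography and the tag to be removed afterwards by proteolysis. The mutation field only refers to the depositor comments, which give no specific sequence changes, so any differences from the reference sequence are not stated. The record also cautions that the insert may not be the full open reading frame, as is common for constructs with boundaries chosen to aid crystallisation.

The stated purpose is production of recombinant protein in bacteria for structure determination, and the record links the construct to deposited crystal structures of the human enzyme.
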