Addgene plasmid #42341: GMPR2A
Purpose: Bacterial expression for structure determination; may not be full ORF
Depositing lab: Nicola Burgess-Brown. Depositing organization: University of Oxford.
Backbone
  Vector backbone: pET28-LIC
  Backbone manufacturer: SGC
  Vector type: Bacterial Expression
Growth in bacteria
  Bacterial resistance: Kanamycin, 50 μg/mL
  Growth temperature: 37°C
  Growth strain: Mach1 ;
  Copy number: High Copy
Gene/Insert
  Gene/Insert name: GMPR2A (alt names: GMPR2; gi|50541956; PDB:2BZN/2C6Q)
  Species: H. sapiens (human)
  Insert size (bp): 1068
  Mutation: See Comments
  GenBank ID: GMPR2 gi|50541956
  Entrez Gene: GMPR2 (a.k.a. GMPR 2)
  Tag / fusion protein: His6-Thrombin (N terminal on insert)
  Cloning method: Ligation Independent Cloning
  Sequencing primers: 5′ T7; 3′ T7-term
Terms and licenses: Academic/Nonprofit Terms; Industry Terms: Not Available to Industry
Depositor comments: http://www.thesgc.org/structures/2BZN/ Use BL21(DE3)-R3-pRARE2 strain for expression.
How to cite: GMPR2A was a gift from Nicola Burgess-Brown (Addgene plasmid # 42341 ; http://n2t.net/addgene:42341 ; RRID:Addgene_42341)
